Addgene plasmid #139996: pCMV-T7-SpG-HF1-P2A-EGFP (RTW5000)
Purpose: CMV and T7 promoter expression plasmid for human codon optimized SpG-HF1(SpG=D1135L/S1136W/G1218K/E1219Q/R1335Q/T1337R;HF1=N497A/R661A/Q695A/Q926A) with a c-terminal bi-partite NLS, 3x flag tag, and P2A-EGFP
Depositing lab: Benjamin Kleinstiver. Depositing organization: Massachusetts General Hospital. Publication: Unconstrained genome targeting with near-PAMless engineered CRISPR-Cas9 variants. Walton RT, Christie KA, Whittaker MN, Kleinstiver BP. Science. 2020 Apr 17;368(6488):290-296. doi: 10.1126/science.aba8853. Epub 2020 Mar 26. PubMed 32217751.
Backbone
  Vector backbone: RTW3027
  Backbone manufacturer: Kleinstiver Lab (Addgene ID 139987)
  Vector type: Mammalian Expression, CRISPR ; in vitro transcription; T7 promoter
Growth in bacteria
  Bacterial resistance: Ampicillin, 100 μg/mL
  Growth temperature: 37°C
  Growth strain: DH5alpha
  Copy number: High Copy
Gene/Insert
  Gene/Insert name: human codon optimized SpCas9 variant named SpG-HF1 with BPNLS-3xFLAG-P2A-EGFP (alt name: RTW5000)
  Species: Synthetic
  Mutation: SpG=D1135L/S1136W/G1218K/E1219Q/R1335Q/T1337R; HF1=N497A/R661A/Q695A/Q926A
  Promoter: CMV and T7
  Tag / fusion protein: BPNLS-3xFLAG-P2A-EGFP (C terminal on insert)
  Cloning method: Gibson Cloning
  Sequencing primers: 5′ oBK6928-CCAAGTCTCCACCCCATTGACG; 3′ oBK219-GGGAGTGGCACCTTCCAGGGTC
Terms and licenses: Academic/Nonprofit Terms; Industry Terms: Not Available to Industry
How to cite: pCMV-T7-SpG-HF1-P2A-EGFP (RTW5000) was a gift from Benjamin Kleinstiver (Addgene plasmid # 139996 ; http://n2t.net/addgene:139996 ; RRID:Addgene_139996)
