[The description below was written by a language model from this plasmid's Addgene catalogue record and pLannotate feature annotations shown in this document.]
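Description:
pCMV-T7-SpG-HF1-P2A-EGFP (RTW5000) is an 8,451 bp mammalian expression and in vitro transcription plasmid built on the RTW3027 backbone. It encodes a human codon-optimized, engineered Streptococcus pyogenes Cas9 nuclease. It is maintained in E. coli through a high-copy ColE1/pUC-type origin and selected with ampicillin via the β-lactamase gene. The remaining bacterial annotations (lac promoter/operator, CAP site, and lacI, SV40 promoter, MCS and bom fragments) appear to be backbone remnants rather than functional parts of the design. No mammalian selection marker is annotated. The depositor sequence and the repository's sequencing result are the same length and carry the same 17 features in the same order, differing only in where the circular numbering starts.

The expression cassette places the CMV immediate-early enhancer and promoter upstream of a T7 promoter. The same open reading frame can therefore be expressed after transfection into mammalian cells or transcribed in vitro with T7 RNA polymerase. The Cas9 coding sequence combines two mutation sets. The SpG set is D1135L/S1136W/G1218K/E1219Q/R1335Q/T1337R, and the associated publication concerns Cas9 variants engineered for relaxed, near-PAMless targeting. The HF1 set is N497A/R661A/Q695A/Q926A, the substitutions known from the high-fidelity SpCas9-HF1 design intended to reduce off-target cleavage. The C-terminus carries a bipartite nuclear localization signal and a 3xFLAG epitope for detection, followed by a P2A self-cleaving peptide and EGFP. Transfected cells therefore produce the fluorescent reporter as a separate protein from the same transcript, which ends at a bGH polyadenylation signal. No guide RNA cassette is annotated, so a guide would have to be supplied separately. The plasmid suits genome-editing experiments in which nuclease-expressing cells are identified or sorted by green fluorescence.
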