Features (pLannotate 1.2.2; 17 found; start..end, strand, type, name):
    132..335     +  promoter       CMV promoter: human cytomegalovirus (CMV) immediate early promoter
    377..395     +  promoter       T7 promoter: promoter for bacteriophage T7 RNA polymerase
    409..4512    +  CDS            Cas9: Cas9 (Csn1) endonuclease from the Streptococcus pyogenes Type II CRISPR/Cas system generates RNA-guided double strand breaks in DNA
   4600..4665    +  CDS            3xFLAG: three tandem FLAG® epitope tags, followed by an enterokinase cleavage site
   4741..5457    +  CDS            EGFP: EGFP is a basic (constitutively fluorescent) green fluorescent protein published in 1996, derived from Aequorea victoria. It is reported to be a rapidly-maturing weak dimer with moderate acid sensitivity.
   5512..5736    +  polyA_signal   bGH poly(A) signal: bovine growth hormone polyadenylation signal
   5740..5761    +  promoter       SV40 promoter (fragment): SV40 enhancer and early promoter
   5766..5782    +  misc_feature   MCS (fragment): pBluescript multiple cloning site
   5831..5847    -  protein_bind   lac operator: The lac repressor binds to the lac operator to inhibit transcription in E. coli. This inhibition can be relieved by adding lactose or isopropyl-β-D-thiogalactopyranoside (IPTG). lac repressor encoded by lacI
   5855..5885    -  promoter       lac promoter: promoter for the E. coli lac operon
   5900..5921    -  protein_bind   CAP binding site: CAP binding activates transcription in the presence of cAMP. E. coli catabolite activator protein
   5934..6026    -  CDS            lacI (fragment): lac repressor; lacI; The lac repressor binds to the lac operator to inhibit transcription in E. coli. This inhibition can be relieved by adding lactose or isopropyl-β-D-thiogalactopyranoside (IPTG).
   6209..6797    -  rep_origin     ori: high-copy-number ColE1/pMB1/pBR322/pUC origin of replication
   6968..7828    -  CDS            AmpR: β-lactamase; bla; confers resistance to ampicillin, carbenicillin, and related antibiotics
   7829..7933    -  promoter       AmpR promoter: bla
   8004..8048    -  misc_feature   bom (fragment): basis of mobility region from pBR322
   8203..131     +  enhancer       CMV enhancer (across the origin): human cytomegalovirus immediate early enhancer
>Addgene plasmid #139996 | pCMV-T7-SpG-HF1-P2A-EGFP (RTW5000) | depositor full sequence | sequence record 275403 | RTW5000
ATATGCCAAGTACGCCCCCTATTGACGTCAATGACGGTAAATGGCCCGCCTGGCATTATGCCCAGTACAT
GACCTTATGGGACTTTCCTACTTGGCAGTACATCTACGTATTAGTCATCGCTATTACCATGGTGATGCGG
TTTTGGCAGTACATCAATGGGCGTGGATAGCGGTTTGACTCACGGGGATTTCCAAGTCTCCACCCCATTG
ACGTCAATGGGAGTTTGTTTTGGCACCAAAATCAACGGGACTTTCCAAAATGTCGTAACAACTCCGCCCC
ATTGACGCAAATGGGCGGTAGGCGTGTACGGTGGGAGGTCTATATAAGCAGAGCTGGTTTAGTGAACCGT
CAGATCCGCTAGAGATCCGCGGCCGCTAATACGACTCACTATAGGGAGAGCCGCCACCATGGACAAGAAG
TACAGCATCGGCCTGGACATCGGCACCAACTCTGTGGGCTGGGCCGTGATCACCGACGAGTACAAGGTGC
CCAGCAAGAAATTCAAGGTGCTGGGCAACACCGACCGGCACAGCATCAAGAAGAACCTGATCGGAGCCCT
GCTGTTCGACAGCGGCGAAACAGCCGAGGCCACCCGGCTGAAGAGAACCGCCAGAAGAAGATACACCAGA
CGGAAGAACCGGATCTGCTATCTGCAAGAGATCTTCAGCAACGAGATGGCCAAGGTGGACGACAGCTTCT
TCCACAGACTGGAAGAGTCCTTCCTGGTGGAAGAGGATAAGAAGCACGAGCGGCACCCCATCTTCGGCAA
CATCGTGGACGAGGTGGCCTACCACGAGAAGTACCCCACCATCTACCACCTGAGAAAGAAACTGGTGGAC
AGCACCGACAAGGCCGACCTGCGGCTGATCTATCTGGCCCTGGCCCACATGATCAAGTTCCGGGGCCACT
TCCTGATCGAGGGCGACCTGAACCCCGACAACAGCGACGTGGACAAGCTGTTCATCCAGCTGGTGCAGAC
CTACAACCAGCTGTTCGAGGAAAACCCCATCAACGCCAGCGGCGTGGACGCCAAGGCCATCCTGTCTGCC
AGACTGAGCAAGAGCAGACGGCTGGAAAATCTGATCGCCCAGCTGCCCGGCGAGAAGAAGAATGGCCTGT
TCGGAAACCTGATTGCCCTGAGCCTGGGCCTGACCCCCAACTTCAAGAGCAACTTCGACCTGGCCGAGGA
TGCCAAACTGCAGCTGAGCAAGGACACCTACGACGACGACCTGGACAACCTGCTGGCCCAGATCGGCGAC
CAGTACGCCGACCTGTTTCTGGCCGCCAAGAACCTGTCCGACGCCATCCTGCTGAGCGACATCCTGAGAG
TGAACACCGAGATCACCAAGGCCCCCCTGAGCGCCTCTATGATCAAGAGATACGACGAGCACCACCAGGA
CCTGACCCTGCTGAAAGCTCTCGTGCGGCAGCAGCTGCCTGAGAAGTACAAAGAGATTTTCTTCGACCAG
AGCAAGAACGGCTACGCCGGCTACATTGACGGCGGAGCCAGCCAGGAAGAGTTCTACAAGTTCATCAAGC
CCATCCTGGAAAAGATGGACGGCACCGAGGAACTGCTCGTGAAGCTGAACAGAGAGGACCTGCTGCGGAA
GCAGCGGACCTTCGACAACGGCAGCATCCCCCACCAGATCCACCTGGGAGAGCTGCACGCCATTCTGCGG
CGGCAGGAAGATTTTTACCCATTCCTGAAGGACAACCGGGAAAAGATCGAGAAGATCCTGACCTTCCGCA
TCCCCTACTACGTGGGCCCTCTGGCCAGGGGAAACAGCAGATTCGCCTGGATGACCAGAAAGAGCGAGGA
AACCATCACCCCCTGGAACTTCGAGGAAGTGGTGGACAAGGGCGCTTCCGCCCAGAGCTTCATCGAGCGG
ATGACCGCCTTCGATAAGAACCTGCCCAACGAGAAGGTGCTGCCCAAGCACAGCCTGCTGTACGAGTACT
TCACCGTGTATAACGAGCTGACCAAAGTGAAATACGTGACCGAGGGAATGAGAAAGCCCGCCTTCCTGAG
CGGCGAGCAGAAAAAGGCCATCGTGGACCTGCTGTTCAAGACCAACCGGAAAGTGACCGTGAAGCAGCTG
AAAGAGGACTACTTCAAGAAAATCGAGTGCTTCGACTCCGTGGAAATCTCCGGCGTGGAAGATCGGTTCA
ACGCCTCCCTGGGCACATACCACGATCTGCTGAAAATTATCAAGGACAAGGACTTCCTGGACAATGAGGA
AAACGAGGACATTCTGGAAGATATCGTGCTGACCCTGACACTGTTTGAGGACAGAGAGATGATCGAGGAA
CGGCTGAAAACCTATGCCCACCTGTTCGACGACAAAGTGATGAAGCAGCTGAAGCGGCGGAGATACACCG
GCTGGGGCGCCCTGAGCCGGAAGCTGATCAACGGCATCCGGGACAAGCAGTCCGGCAAGACAATCCTGGA
TTTCCTGAAGTCCGACGGCTTCGCCAACAGAAACTTCATGGCCCTGATCCACGACGACAGCCTGACCTTT
AAAGAGGACATCCAGAAAGCCCAGGTGTCCGGCCAGGGCGATAGCCTGCACGAGCACATTGCCAATCTGG
CCGGCAGCCCCGCCATTAAGAAGGGCATCCTGCAGACAGTGAAGGTGGTGGACGAGCTCGTGAAAGTGAT
GGGCCGGCACAAGCCCGAGAACATCGTGATCGAAATGGCCAGAGAGAACCAGACCACCCAGAAGGGACAG
AAGAACAGCCGCGAGAGAATGAAGCGGATCGAAGAGGGCATCAAAGAGCTGGGCAGCCAGATCCTGAAAG
AACACCCCGTGGAAAACACCCAGCTGCAGAACGAGAAGCTGTACCTGTACTACCTGCAGAATGGGCGGGA
TATGTACGTGGACCAGGAACTGGACATCAACCGGCTGTCCGACTACGATGTGGACCATATCGTGCCTCAG
AGCTTTCTGAAGGACGACTCCATCGACAACAAGGTGCTGACCAGAAGCGACAAGAACCGGGGCAAGAGCG
ACAACGTGCCCTCCGAAGAGGTCGTGAAGAAGATGAAGAACTACTGGCGGCAGCTGCTGAACGCCAAGCT
GATTACCCAGAGAAAGTTCGACAATCTGACCAAGGCCGAGAGAGGCGGCCTGAGCGAACTGGATAAGGCC
GGCTTCATCAAGAGACAGCTGGTGGAAACCCGGGCCATCACAAAGCACGTGGCACAGATCCTGGACTCCC
GGATGAACACTAAGTACGACGAGAATGACAAGCTGATCCGGGAAGTGAAAGTGATCACCCTGAAGTCCAA
GCTGGTGTCCGATTTCCGGAAGGATTTCCAGTTTTACAAAGTGCGCGAGATCAACAACTACCACCACGCC
CACGACGCCTACCTGAACGCCGTCGTGGGAACCGCCCTGATCAAAAAGTACCCTAAGCTGGAAAGCGAGT
TCGTGTACGGCGACTACAAGGTGTACGACGTGCGGAAGATGATCGCCAAGAGCGAGCAGGAAATCGGCAA
GGCTACCGCCAAGTACTTCTTCTACAGCAACATCATGAACTTTTTCAAGACCGAGATTACCCTGGCCAAC
GGCGAGATCCGGAAGCGGCCTCTGATCGAGACAAACGGCGAAACCGGGGAGATCGTGTGGGATAAGGGCC
GGGATTTTGCCACCGTGCGGAAAGTGCTGAGCATGCCCCAAGTGAATATCGTGAAAAAGACCGAGGTGCA
GACAGGCGGCTTCAGCAAAGAGTCTATCCTGCCCAAGAGGAACAGCGATAAGCTGATCGCCAGAAAGAAG
GACTGGGACCCTAAGAAGTACGGCGGCTTCCTGTGGCCCACCGTGGCCTATTCTGTGCTGGTGGTGGCCA
AAGTGGAAAAGGGCAAGTCCAAGAAACTGAAGAGTGTGAAAGAGCTGCTGGGGATCACCATCATGGAAAG
AAGCAGCTTCGAGAAGAATCCCATCGACTTTCTGGAAGCCAAGGGCTACAAAGAAGTGAAAAAGGACCTG
ATCATCAAGCTGCCTAAGTACTCCCTGTTCGAGCTGGAAAACGGCCGGAAGAGAATGCTGGCCTCTGCCA
AGCAGCTGCAGAAGGGAAACGAACTGGCCCTGCCCTCCAAATATGTGAACTTCCTGTACCTGGCCAGCCA
CTATGAGAAGCTGAAGGGCTCCCCCGAGGATAATGAGCAGAAACAGCTGTTTGTGGAACAGCACAAGCAC
TACCTGGACGAGATCATCGAGCAGATCAGCGAGTTCTCCAAGAGAGTGATCCTGGCCGACGCTAATCTGG
ACAAAGTGCTGTCCGCCTACAACAAGCACCGGGATAAGCCCATCAGAGAGCAGGCCGAGAATATCATCCA
CCTGTTTACCCTGACCAATCTGGGAGCCCCTGCCGCCTTCAAGTACTTTGACACCACCATCGACCGGAAG
CAGTACAGAAGCACCAAAGAGGTGCTGGACGCCACCCTGATCCACCAGAGCATCACCGGCCTGTACGAGA
CACGGATCGACCTGTCTCAGCTGGGAGGCGACGGATCCGGCGGAGGCGGAAGCGGGAAAAGAACCGCCGA
CGGCAGCGAATTCGAGCCCAAGAAGAAGAGGAAAGTCTCGAGCGGAGGCGACTACAAAGACCATGACGGT
GATTATAAAGATCATGACATCGATTACAAGGATGACGATGACAAGGGAGGCGGTGGAAGCGGCGCAACAA
ACTTCTCTCTGCTGAAACAAGCCGGAGATGTCGAAGAGAATCCTGGACCGATGGTGAGCAAGGGCGAGGA
GCTGTTCACCGGGGTGGTGCCCATCCTGGTCGAGCTGGACGGCGACGTAAACGGCCACAAGTTCAGCGTG
TCCGGCGAGGGCGAGGGCGATGCCACCTACGGCAAGCTGACCCTGAAGTTCATCTGCACCACCGGCAAGC
TGCCCGTGCCCTGGCCCACCCTCGTGACCACCCTGACCTACGGCGTGCAGTGCTTCAGCCGCTACCCCGA
CCACATGAAGCAGCACGACTTCTTCAAGTCCGCCATGCCCGAAGGCTACGTCCAGGAGCGCACCATCTTC
TTCAAGGACGACGGCAACTACAAGACCCGCGCCGAGGTGAAGTTCGAGGGCGACACCCTGGTGAACCGCA
TCGAGCTGAAGGGCATCGACTTCAAGGAGGACGGCAACATCCTGGGGCACAAGCTGGAGTACAACTACAA
CAGCCACAACGTCTATATCATGGCCGACAAGCAGAAGAACGGCATCAAGGTGAACTTCAAGATCCGCCAC
AACATCGAGGACGGCAGCGTGCAGCTCGCCGACCACTACCAGCAGAACACCCCCATCGGCGACGGCCCCG
TGCTGCTGCCCGACAACCACTACCTGAGCACCCAGTCCGCCCTGAGCAAAGACCCCAACGAGAAGCGCGA
TCACATGGTCCTGCTGGAGTTCGTGACCGCCGCCGGGATCACTCTCGGCATGGACGAGCTGTACAAGTGA
CCGGTCATCATCACCATCACCATTGAGTTTAAACCCGCTGATCAGCCTCGACTGTGCCTTCTAGTTGCCA
GCCATCTGTTGTTTGCCCCTCCCCCGTGCCTTCCTTGACCCTGGAAGGTGCCACTCCCACTGTCCTTTCC
TAATAAAATGAGGAAATTGCATCGCATTGTCTGAGTAGGTGTCATTCTATTCTGGGGGGTGGGGTGGGGC
AGGACAGCAAGGGGGAGGATTGGGAAGACAATAGCAGGCATGCTGGGGATGCGGTGGGCTCTATGGCTTC
TGAGGCGGAAAGAACCAGCTGGGGCTCGATACCGTCGACCTCTAGCTAGAGCTTGGCGTAATCATGGTCA
TAGCTGTTTCCTGTGTGAAATTGTTATCCGCTCACAATTCCACACAACATACGAGCCGGAAGCATAAAGT
GTAAAGCCTAGGGTGCCTAATGAGTGAGCTAACTCACATTAATTGCGTTGCGCTCACTGCCCGCTTTCCA
GTCGGGAAACCTGTCGTGCCAGCTGCATTAATGAATCGGCCAACGCGCGGGGAGAGGCGGTTTGCGTATT
GGGCGCTCTTCCGCTTCCTCGCTCACTGACTCGCTGCGCTCGGTCGTTCGGCTGCGGCGAGCGGTATCAG
CTCACTCAAAGGCGGTAATACGGTTATCCACAGAATCAGGGGATAACGCAGGAAAGAACATGTGAGCAAA
AGGCCAGCAAAAGGCCAGGAACCGTAAAAAGGCCGCGTTGCTGGCGTTTTTCCATAGGCTCCGCCCCCCT
GACGAGCATCACAAAAATCGACGCTCAAGTCAGAGGTGGCGAAACCCGACAGGACTATAAAGATACCAGG
CGTTTCCCCCTGGAAGCTCCCTCGTGCGCTCTCCTGTTCCGACCCTGCCGCTTACCGGATACCTGTCCGC
CTTTCTCCCTTCGGGAAGCGTGGCGCTTTCTCAATGCTCACGCTGTAGGTATCTCAGTTCGGTGTAGGTC
GTTCGCTCCAAGCTGGGCTGTGTGCACGAACCCCCCGTTCAGCCCGACCGCTGCGCCTTATCCGGTAACT
ATCGTCTTGAGTCCAACCCGGTAAGACACGACTTATCGCCACTGGCAGCAGCCACTGGTAACAGGATTAG
CAGAGCGAGGTATGTAGGCGGTGCTACAGAGTTCTTGAAGTGGTGGCCTAACTACGGCTACACTAGAAGG
ACAGTATTTGGTATCTGCGCTCTGCTGAAGCCAGTTACCTTCGGAAAAAGAGTTGGTAGCTCTTGATCCG
GCAAACAAACCACCGCTGGTAGCGGTGGTTTTTTTGTTTGCAAGCAGCAGATTACGCGCAGAAAAAAAGG
ATCTCAAGAAGATCCTTTGATCTTTTCTACGGGGTCTGACGCTCAGTGGAACGAAAACTCACGTTAAGGG
ATTTTGGTCATGAGATTATCAAAAAGGATCTTCACCTAGATCCTTTTAAATTAAAAATGAAGTTTTAAAT
CAATCTAAAGTATATATGAGTAAACTTGGTCTGACAGTTACCAATGCTTAATCAGTGAGGCACCTATCTC
AGCGATCTGTCTATTTCGTTCATCCATAGTTGCCTGACTCCCCGTCGTGTAGATAACTACGATACGGGAG
GGCTTACCATCTGGCCCCAGTGCTGCAATGATACCGCGAGACCCACGCTCACCGGCTCCAGATTTATCAG
CAATAAACCAGCCAGCCGGAAGGGCCGAGCGCAGAAGTGGTCCTGCAACTTTATCCGCCTCCATCCAGTC
TATTAATTGTTGCCGGGAAGCTAGAGTAAGTAGTTCGCCAGTTAATAGTTTGCGCAACGTTGTTGCCATT
GCTACAGGCATCGTGGTGTCACGCTCGTCGTTTGGTATGGCTTCATTCAGCTCCGGTTCCCAACGATCAA
GGCGAGTTACATGATCCCCCATGTTGTGCAAAAAAGCGGTTAGCTCCTTCGGTCCTCCGATCGTTGTCAG
AAGTAAGTTGGCCGCAGTGTTATCACTCATGGTTATGGCAGCACTGCATAATTCTCTTACTGTCATGCCA
TCCGTAAGATGCTTTTCTGTGACTGGTGAGTACTCAACCAAGTCATTCTGAGAATAGTGTATGCGGCGAC
CGAGTTGCTCTTGCCCGGCGTCAATACGGGATAATACCGCGCCACATAGCAGAACTTTAAAAGTGCTCAT
CATTGGAAAACGTTCTTCGGGGCGAAAACTCTCAAGGATCTTACCGCTGTTGAGATCCAGTTCGATGTAA
CCCACTCGTGCACCCAACTGATCTTCAGCATCTTTTACTTTCACCAGCGTTTCTGGGTGAGCAAAAACAG
GAAGGCAAAATGCCGCAAAAAAGGGAATAAGGGCGACACGGAAATGTTGAATACTCATACTCTTCCTTTT
TCAATATTATTGAAGCATTTATCAGGGTTATTGTCTCATGAGCGGATACATATTTGAATGTATTTAGAAA
AATAAACAAATAGGGGTTCCGCGCACATTTCCCCGAAAAGTGCCACCTGACGTCGACGGATCGGGAGATC
GATCTCCCGATCCCCTAGGGTCGACTCTCAGTACAATCTGCTCTGATGCCGCATAGTTAAGCCAGTATCT
GCTCCCTGCTTGTGTGTTGGAGGTCGCTGAGTAGTGCGCGAGCAAAATTTAAGCTACAACAAGGCAAGGC
TTGACCGACAATTGCATGAAGAATCTGCTTAGGGTTAGGCGTTTTGCGCTGCTTCGCGATGTACGGGCCA
GATATACGCGTTGACATTGATTATTGACTAGTTATTAATAGTAATCAATTACGGGGTCATTAGTTCATAG
CCCATATATGGAGTTCCGCGTTACATAACTTACGGTAAATGGCCCGCCTGGCTGACCGCCCAACGACCCC
CGCCCATTGACGTCAATAATGACGTATGTTCCCATAGTAACGCCAATAGGGACTTTCCATTGACGTCAAT
GGGTGGACTATTTACGGTAAACTGCCCACTTGGCAGTACATCAAGTGTATC
