Features (pLannotate 1.2.2; 17 found; start..end, strand, type, name):
   4069..4134    +  CDS            3xFLAG: three tandem FLAG® epitope tags, followed by an enterokinase cleavage site
   4210..4926    +  CDS            EGFP: EGFP is a basic (constitutively fluorescent) green fluorescent protein published in 1996, derived from Aequorea victoria. It is reported to be a rapidly-maturing weak dimer with moderate acid sensitivity.
   4981..5205    +  polyA_signal   bGH poly(A) signal: bovine growth hormone polyadenylation signal
   5209..5230    +  promoter       SV40 promoter (fragment): SV40 enhancer and early promoter
   5235..5251    +  misc_feature   MCS (fragment): pBluescript multiple cloning site
   5300..5316    -  protein_bind   lac operator: The lac repressor binds to the lac operator to inhibit transcription in E. coli. This inhibition can be relieved by adding lactose or isopropyl-β-D-thiogalactopyranoside (IPTG). lac repressor encoded by lacI
   5324..5354    -  promoter       lac promoter: promoter for the E. coli lac operon
   5369..5390    -  protein_bind   CAP binding site: CAP binding activates transcription in the presence of cAMP. E. coli catabolite activator protein
   5403..5495    -  CDS            lacI (fragment): lac repressor; lacI; The lac repressor binds to the lac operator to inhibit transcription in E. coli. This inhibition can be relieved by adding lactose or isopropyl-β-D-thiogalactopyranoside (IPTG).
   5678..6266    -  rep_origin     ori: high-copy-number ColE1/pMB1/pBR322/pUC origin of replication
   6437..7297    -  CDS            AmpR: β-lactamase; bla; confers resistance to ampicillin, carbenicillin, and related antibiotics
   7298..7402    -  promoter       AmpR promoter: bla
   7473..7517    -  misc_feature   bom (fragment): basis of mobility region from pBR322
   7672..8051    +  enhancer       CMV enhancer: human cytomegalovirus immediate early enhancer
   8052..8255    +  promoter       CMV promoter: human cytomegalovirus (CMV) immediate early promoter
   8297..8315    +  promoter       T7 promoter: promoter for bacteriophage T7 RNA polymerase
   8329..3981    +  CDS            Cas9 (across the origin): Cas9 (Csn1) endonuclease from the Streptococcus pyogenes Type II CRISPR/Cas system generates RNA-guided double strand breaks in DNA
>Addgene plasmid #139996 | pCMV-T7-SpG-HF1-P2A-EGFP (RTW5000) | addgene full sequence | sequence record 275405 | Addgene NGS Result
AGCATCAAGAAGAACCTGATCGGAGCCCTGCTGTTCGACAGCGGCGAAACAGCCGAGGCCACCCGGCTGA
AGAGAACCGCCAGAAGAAGATACACCAGACGGAAGAACCGGATCTGCTATCTGCAAGAGATCTTCAGCAA
CGAGATGGCCAAGGTGGACGACAGCTTCTTCCACAGACTGGAAGAGTCCTTCCTGGTGGAAGAGGATAAG
AAGCACGAGCGGCACCCCATCTTCGGCAACATCGTGGACGAGGTGGCCTACCACGAGAAGTACCCCACCA
TCTACCACCTGAGAAAGAAACTGGTGGACAGCACCGACAAGGCCGACCTGCGGCTGATCTATCTGGCCCT
GGCCCACATGATCAAGTTCCGGGGCCACTTCCTGATCGAGGGCGACCTGAACCCCGACAACAGCGACGTG
GACAAGCTGTTCATCCAGCTGGTGCAGACCTACAACCAGCTGTTCGAGGAAAACCCCATCAACGCCAGCG
GCGTGGACGCCAAGGCCATCCTGTCTGCCAGACTGAGCAAGAGCAGACGGCTGGAAAATCTGATCGCCCA
GCTGCCCGGCGAGAAGAAGAATGGCCTGTTCGGAAACCTGATTGCCCTGAGCCTGGGCCTGACCCCCAAC
TTCAAGAGCAACTTCGACCTGGCCGAGGATGCCAAACTGCAGCTGAGCAAGGACACCTACGACGACGACC
TGGACAACCTGCTGGCCCAGATCGGCGACCAGTACGCCGACCTGTTTCTGGCCGCCAAGAACCTGTCCGA
CGCCATCCTGCTGAGCGACATCCTGAGAGTGAACACCGAGATCACCAAGGCCCCCCTGAGCGCCTCTATG
ATCAAGAGATACGACGAGCACCACCAGGACCTGACCCTGCTGAAAGCTCTCGTGCGGCAGCAGCTGCCTG
AGAAGTACAAAGAGATTTTCTTCGACCAGAGCAAGAACGGCTACGCCGGCTACATTGACGGCGGAGCCAG
CCAGGAAGAGTTCTACAAGTTCATCAAGCCCATCCTGGAAAAGATGGACGGCACCGAGGAACTGCTCGTG
AAGCTGAACAGAGAGGACCTGCTGCGGAAGCAGCGGACCTTCGACAACGGCAGCATCCCCCACCAGATCC
ACCTGGGAGAGCTGCACGCCATTCTGCGGCGGCAGGAAGATTTTTACCCATTCCTGAAGGACAACCGGGA
AAAGATCGAGAAGATCCTGACCTTCCGCATCCCCTACTACGTGGGCCCTCTGGCCAGGGGAAACAGCAGA
TTCGCCTGGATGACCAGAAAGAGCGAGGAAACCATCACCCCCTGGAACTTCGAGGAAGTGGTGGACAAGG
GCGCTTCCGCCCAGAGCTTCATCGAGCGGATGACCGCCTTCGATAAGAACCTGCCCAACGAGAAGGTGCT
GCCCAAGCACAGCCTGCTGTACGAGTACTTCACCGTGTATAACGAGCTGACCAAAGTGAAATACGTGACC
GAGGGAATGAGAAAGCCCGCCTTCCTGAGCGGCGAGCAGAAAAAGGCCATCGTGGACCTGCTGTTCAAGA
CCAACCGGAAAGTGACCGTGAAGCAGCTGAAAGAGGACTACTTCAAGAAAATCGAGTGCTTCGACTCCGT
GGAAATCTCCGGCGTGGAAGATCGGTTCAACGCCTCCCTGGGCACATACCACGATCTGCTGAAAATTATC
AAGGACAAGGACTTCCTGGACAATGAGGAAAACGAGGACATTCTGGAAGATATCGTGCTGACCCTGACAC
TGTTTGAGGACAGAGAGATGATCGAGGAACGGCTGAAAACCTATGCCCACCTGTTCGACGACAAAGTGAT
GAAGCAGCTGAAGCGGCGGAGATACACCGGCTGGGGCGCCCTGAGCCGGAAGCTGATCAACGGCATCCGG
GACAAGCAGTCCGGCAAGACAATCCTGGATTTCCTGAAGTCCGACGGCTTCGCCAACAGAAACTTCATGG
CCCTGATCCACGACGACAGCCTGACCTTTAAAGAGGACATCCAGAAAGCCCAGGTGTCCGGCCAGGGCGA
TAGCCTGCACGAGCACATTGCCAATCTGGCCGGCAGCCCCGCCATTAAGAAGGGCATCCTGCAGACAGTG
AAGGTGGTGGACGAGCTCGTGAAAGTGATGGGCCGGCACAAGCCCGAGAACATCGTGATCGAAATGGCCA
GAGAGAACCAGACCACCCAGAAGGGACAGAAGAACAGCCGCGAGAGAATGAAGCGGATCGAAGAGGGCAT
CAAAGAGCTGGGCAGCCAGATCCTGAAAGAACACCCCGTGGAAAACACCCAGCTGCAGAACGAGAAGCTG
TACCTGTACTACCTGCAGAATGGGCGGGATATGTACGTGGACCAGGAACTGGACATCAACCGGCTGTCCG
ACTACGATGTGGACCATATCGTGCCTCAGAGCTTTCTGAAGGACGACTCCATCGACAACAAGGTGCTGAC
CAGAAGCGACAAGAACCGGGGCAAGAGCGACAACGTGCCCTCCGAAGAGGTCGTGAAGAAGATGAAGAAC
TACTGGCGGCAGCTGCTGAACGCCAAGCTGATTACCCAGAGAAAGTTCGACAATCTGACCAAGGCCGAGA
GAGGCGGCCTGAGCGAACTGGATAAGGCCGGCTTCATCAAGAGACAGCTGGTGGAAACCCGGGCCATCAC
AAAGCACGTGGCACAGATCCTGGACTCCCGGATGAACACTAAGTACGACGAGAATGACAAGCTGATCCGG
GAAGTGAAAGTGATCACCCTGAAGTCCAAGCTGGTGTCCGATTTCCGGAAGGATTTCCAGTTTTACAAAG
TGCGCGAGATCAACAACTACCACCACGCCCACGACGCCTACCTGAACGCCGTCGTGGGAACCGCCCTGAT
CAAAAAGTACCCTAAGCTGGAAAGCGAGTTCGTGTACGGCGACTACAAGGTGTACGACGTGCGGAAGATG
ATCGCCAAGAGCGAGCAGGAAATCGGCAAGGCTACCGCCAAGTACTTCTTCTACAGCAACATCATGAACT
TTTTCAAGACCGAGATTACCCTGGCCAACGGCGAGATCCGGAAGCGGCCTCTGATCGAGACAAACGGCGA
AACCGGGGAGATCGTGTGGGATAAGGGCCGGGATTTTGCCACCGTGCGGAAAGTGCTGAGCATGCCCCAA
GTGAATATCGTGAAAAAGACCGAGGTGCAGACAGGCGGCTTCAGCAAAGAGTCTATCCTGCCCAAGAGGA
ACAGCGATAAGCTGATCGCCAGAAAGAAGGACTGGGACCCTAAGAAGTACGGCGGCTTCCTGTGGCCCAC
CGTGGCCTATTCTGTGCTGGTGGTGGCCAAAGTGGAAAAGGGCAAGTCCAAGAAACTGAAGAGTGTGAAA
GAGCTGCTGGGGATCACCATCATGGAAAGAAGCAGCTTCGAGAAGAATCCCATCGACTTTCTGGAAGCCA
AGGGCTACAAAGAAGTGAAAAAGGACCTGATCATCAAGCTGCCTAAGTACTCCCTGTTCGAGCTGGAAAA
CGGCCGGAAGAGAATGCTGGCCTCTGCCAAGCAGCTGCAGAAGGGAAACGAACTGGCCCTGCCCTCCAAA
TATGTGAACTTCCTGTACCTGGCCAGCCACTATGAGAAGCTGAAGGGCTCCCCCGAGGATAATGAGCAGA
AACAGCTGTTTGTGGAACAGCACAAGCACTACCTGGACGAGATCATCGAGCAGATCAGCGAGTTCTCCAA
GAGAGTGATCCTGGCCGACGCTAATCTGGACAAAGTGCTGTCCGCCTACAACAAGCACCGGGATAAGCCC
ATCAGAGAGCAGGCCGAGAATATCATCCACCTGTTTACCCTGACCAATCTGGGAGCCCCTGCCGCCTTCA
AGTACTTTGACACCACCATCGACCGGAAGCAGTACAGAAGCACCAAAGAGGTGCTGGACGCCACCCTGAT
CCACCAGAGCATCACCGGCCTGTACGAGACACGGATCGACCTGTCTCAGCTGGGAGGCGACGGATCCGGC
GGAGGCGGAAGCGGGAAAAGAACCGCCGACGGCAGCGAATTCGAGCCCAAGAAGAAGAGGAAAGTCTCGA
GCGGAGGCGACTACAAAGACCATGACGGTGATTATAAAGATCATGACATCGATTACAAGGATGACGATGA
CAAGGGAGGCGGTGGAAGCGGCGCAACAAACTTCTCTCTGCTGAAACAAGCCGGAGATGTCGAAGAGAAT
CCTGGACCGATGGTGAGCAAGGGCGAGGAGCTGTTCACCGGGGTGGTGCCCATCCTGGTCGAGCTGGACG
GCGACGTAAACGGCCACAAGTTCAGCGTGTCCGGCGAGGGCGAGGGCGATGCCACCTACGGCAAGCTGAC
CCTGAAGTTCATCTGCACCACCGGCAAGCTGCCCGTGCCCTGGCCCACCCTCGTGACCACCCTGACCTAC
GGCGTGCAGTGCTTCAGCCGCTACCCCGACCACATGAAGCAGCACGACTTCTTCAAGTCCGCCATGCCCG
AAGGCTACGTCCAGGAGCGCACCATCTTCTTCAAGGACGACGGCAACTACAAGACCCGCGCCGAGGTGAA
GTTCGAGGGCGACACCCTGGTGAACCGCATCGAGCTGAAGGGCATCGACTTCAAGGAGGACGGCAACATC
CTGGGGCACAAGCTGGAGTACAACTACAACAGCCACAACGTCTATATCATGGCCGACAAGCAGAAGAACG
GCATCAAGGTGAACTTCAAGATCCGCCACAACATCGAGGACGGCAGCGTGCAGCTCGCCGACCACTACCA
GCAGAACACCCCCATCGGCGACGGCCCCGTGCTGCTGCCCGACAACCACTACCTGAGCACCCAGTCCGCC
CTGAGCAAAGACCCCAACGAGAAGCGCGATCACATGGTCCTGCTGGAGTTCGTGACCGCCGCCGGGATCA
CTCTCGGCATGGACGAGCTGTACAAGTGACCGGTCATCATCACCATCACCATTGAGTTTAAACCCGCTGA
TCAGCCTCGACTGTGCCTTCTAGTTGCCAGCCATCTGTTGTTTGCCCCTCCCCCGTGCCTTCCTTGACCC
TGGAAGGTGCCACTCCCACTGTCCTTTCCTAATAAAATGAGGAAATTGCATCGCATTGTCTGAGTAGGTG
TCATTCTATTCTGGGGGGTGGGGTGGGGCAGGACAGCAAGGGGGAGGATTGGGAAGACAATAGCAGGCAT
GCTGGGGATGCGGTGGGCTCTATGGCTTCTGAGGCGGAAAGAACCAGCTGGGGCTCGATACCGTCGACCT
CTAGCTAGAGCTTGGCGTAATCATGGTCATAGCTGTTTCCTGTGTGAAATTGTTATCCGCTCACAATTCC
ACACAACATACGAGCCGGAAGCATAAAGTGTAAAGCCTAGGGTGCCTAATGAGTGAGCTAACTCACATTA
ATTGCGTTGCGCTCACTGCCCGCTTTCCAGTCGGGAAACCTGTCGTGCCAGCTGCATTAATGAATCGGCC
AACGCGCGGGGAGAGGCGGTTTGCGTATTGGGCGCTCTTCCGCTTCCTCGCTCACTGACTCGCTGCGCTC
GGTCGTTCGGCTGCGGCGAGCGGTATCAGCTCACTCAAAGGCGGTAATACGGTTATCCACAGAATCAGGG
GATAACGCAGGAAAGAACATGTGAGCAAAAGGCCAGCAAAAGGCCAGGAACCGTAAAAAGGCCGCGTTGC
TGGCGTTTTTCCATAGGCTCCGCCCCCCTGACGAGCATCACAAAAATCGACGCTCAAGTCAGAGGTGGCG
AAACCCGACAGGACTATAAAGATACCAGGCGTTTCCCCCTGGAAGCTCCCTCGTGCGCTCTCCTGTTCCG
ACCCTGCCGCTTACCGGATACCTGTCCGCCTTTCTCCCTTCGGGAAGCGTGGCGCTTTCTCATAGCTCAC
GCTGTAGGTATCTCAGTTCGGTGTAGGTCGTTCGCTCCAAGCTGGGCTGTGTGCACGAACCCCCCGTTCA
GCCCGACCGCTGCGCCTTATCCGGTAACTATCGTCTTGAGTCCAACCCGGTAAGACACGACTTATCGCCA
CTGGCAGCAGCCACTGGTAACAGGATTAGCAGAGCGAGGTATGTAGGCGGTGCTACAGAGTTCTTGAAGT
GGTGGCCTAACTACGGCTACACTAGAAGAACAGTATTTGGTATCTGCGCTCTGCTGAAGCCAGTTACCTT
CGGAAAAAGAGTTGGTAGCTCTTGATCCGGCAAACAAACCACCGCTGGTAGCGGTGGTTTTTTTGTTTGC
AAGCAGCAGATTACGCGCAGAAAAAAAGGATCTCAAGAAGATCCTTTGATCTTTTCTACGGGGTCTGACG
CTCAGTGGAACGAAAACTCACGTTAAGGGATTTTGGTCATGAGATTATCAAAAAGGATCTTCACCTAGAT
CCTTTTAAATTAAAAATGAAGTTTTAAATCAATCTAAAGTATATATGAGTAAACTTGGTCTGACAGTTAC
CAATGCTTAATCAGTGAGGCACCTATCTCAGCGATCTGTCTATTTCGTTCATCCATAGTTGCCTGACTCC
CCGTCGTGTAGATAACTACGATACGGGAGGGCTTACCATCTGGCCCCAGTGCTGCAATGATACCGCGAGA
CCCACGCTCACCGGCTCCAGATTTATCAGCAATAAACCAGCCAGCCGGAAGGGCCGAGCGCAGAAGTGGT
CCTGCAACTTTATCCGCCTCCATCCAGTCTATTAATTGTTGCCGGGAAGCTAGAGTAAGTAGTTCGCCAG
TTAATAGTTTGCGCAACGTTGTTGCCATTGCTACAGGCATCGTGGTGTCACGCTCGTCGTTTGGTATGGC
TTCATTCAGCTCCGGTTCCCAACGATCAAGGCGAGTTACATGATCCCCCATGTTGTGCAAAAAAGCGGTT
AGCTCCTTCGGTCCTCCGATCGTTGTCAGAAGTAAGTTGGCCGCAGTGTTATCACTCATGGTTATGGCAG
CACTGCATAATTCTCTTACTGTCATGCCATCCGTAAGATGCTTTTCTGTGACTGGTGAGTACTCAACCAA
GTCATTCTGAGAATAGTGTATGCGGCGACCGAGTTGCTCTTGCCCGGCGTCAATACGGGATAATACCGCG
CCACATAGCAGAACTTTAAAAGTGCTCATCATTGGAAAACGTTCTTCGGGGCGAAAACTCTCAAGGATCT
TACCGCTGTTGAGATCCAGTTCGATGTAACCCACTCGTGCACCCAACTGATCTTCAGCATCTTTTACTTT
CACCAGCGTTTCTGGGTGAGCAAAAACAGGAAGGCAAAATGCCGCAAAAAAGGGAATAAGGGCGACACGG
AAATGTTGAATACTCATACTCTTCCTTTTTCAATATTATTGAAGCATTTATCAGGGTTATTGTCTCATGA
GCGGATACATATTTGAATGTATTTAGAAAAATAAACAAATAGGGGTTCCGCGCACATTTCCCCGAAAAGT
GCCACCTGACGTCGACGGATCGGGAGATCGATCTCCCGATCCCCTAGGGTCGACTCTCAGTACAATCTGC
TCTGATGCCGCATAGTTAAGCCAGTATCTGCTCCCTGCTTGTGTGTTGGAGGTCGCTGAGTAGTGCGCGA
GCAAAATTTAAGCTACAACAAGGCAAGGCTTGACCGACAATTGCATGAAGAATCTGCTTAGGGTTAGGCG
TTTTGCGCTGCTTCGCGATGTACGGGCCAGATATACGCGTTGACATTGATTATTGACTAGTTATTAATAG
TAATCAATTACGGGGTCATTAGTTCATAGCCCATATATGGAGTTCCGCGTTACATAACTTACGGTAAATG
GCCCGCCTGGCTGACCGCCCAACGACCCCCGCCCATTGACGTCAATAATGACGTATGTTCCCATAGTAAC
GCCAATAGGGACTTTCCATTGACGTCAATGGGTGGAGTATTTACGGTAAACTGCCCACTTGGCAGTACAT
CAAGTGTATCATATGCCAAGTACGCCCCCTATTGACGTCAATGACGGTAAATGGCCCGCCTGGCATTATG
CCCAGTACATGACCTTATGGGACTTTCCTACTTGGCAGTACATCTACGTATTAGTCATCGCTATTACCAT
GGTGATGCGGTTTTGGCAGTACATCAATGGGCGTGGATAGCGGTTTGACTCACGGGGATTTCCAAGTCTC
CACCCCATTGACGTCAATGGGAGTTTGTTTTGGCACCAAAATCAACGGGACTTTCCAAAATGTCGTAACA
ACTCCGCCCCATTGACGCAAATGGGCGGTAGGCGTGTACGGTGGGAGGTCTATATAAGCAGAGCTGGTTT
AGTGAACCGTCAGATCCGCTAGAGATCCGCGGCCGCTAATACGACTCACTATAGGGAGAGCCGCCACCAT
GGACAAGAAGTACAGCATCGGCCTGGACATCGGCACCAACTCTGTGGGCTGGGCCGTGATCACCGACGAG
TACAAGGTGCCCAGCAAGAAATTCAAGGTGCTGGGCAACACCGACCGGCAC
